Addgene plasmid #33374: pcDNA3.1-mETV3
Depositing lab: Peter Murray. Depositing organization: St. Jude Children's Research Hospital. Publication: Cutting edge: A transcriptional repressor and corepressor induced by the STAT3-regulated anti-inflammatory signaling pathway. El Kasmi KC, Smith AM, Williams L, Neale G, Panopoulos AD, Watowich SS, Hacker H, Foxwell BM, Murray PJ. J Immunol. 2007 Dec 1;179(11):7215-9. PubMed 18025162.
Backbone
  Vector backbone: pcDNA3.1 hygro(+)
  Backbone manufacturer: Invitrogen
  Vector type: Mammalian Expression
  Selectable markers: Hygromycin
Growth in bacteria
  Bacterial resistance: Ampicillin, 100 μg/mL
  Growth temperature: 37°C
  Growth strain: DH5alpha
  Copy number: High Copy
Gene/Insert
  Gene/Insert name: Etv3
  Species: M. musculus (mouse)
  Entrez Gene: Etv3 (a.k.a. AI414410, METS, Pe1)
  Promoter: CMV
  Cloning method: Restriction Enzyme; 5′ cloning site none (unknown if destroyed); 3′ cloning site none (unknown if destroyed)
  Sequencing primers: 5′ T7 forward
Terms and licenses: Academic/Nonprofit Terms; Industry Terms: Not Available to Industry
How to cite: pcDNA3.1-mETV3 was a gift from Peter Murray (Addgene plasmid # 33374 ; http://n2t.net/addgene:33374 ; RRID:Addgene_33374)
