[The description below was written by a language model from this plasmid's Addgene catalogue record.]
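Description:
pcDNA3.1-mETV3 is a mammalian expression plasmid built on the commercial pcDNA3.1 hygro(+) backbone and carrying the mouse Etv3 coding sequence (also known as METS or Pe1). The insert is placed under the CMV promoter, a strong constitutive viral promoter that drives high-level transcription in most transfected mammalian cell lines. A T7 forward primer site is listed for sequencing into the 5′ end of the insert, consistent with the T7 promoter that sits just upstream of the cloning region in this vector family. The plasmid is maintained in E. coli as a high-copy replicon under ampicillin selection, while the hygromycin resistance marker on the backbone allows selection of stably transfected mammalian cells in addition to transient use. The insert was introduced by restriction cloning, but the specific sites are not recorded. No epitope tag, fusion partner or reporter is mentioned, so the protein appears to be expressed untagged, though the record does not state this explicitly. No feature table is provided, so other backbone elements cannot be confirmed from the record.

Etv3 encodes an ETS-family transcription factor that acts as a transcriptional repressor. The associated publication concerns a repressor and corepressor induced by the STAT3-regulated anti-inflammatory signalling pathway, which indicates that the construct was made to overexpress mouse ETV3 in cultured cells and test its effects on gene expression in that context. It is suited to gain-of-function experiments such as co-transfection with reporter constructs or the generation of hygromycin-resistant lines with enforced ETV3 expression.
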