>Addgene plasmid #33374 | pcDNA3.1-mETV3 | addgene partial sequence | sequence record 41963 | CMV-F 5'-CGCAAATGGGCGGTAGGCGTG-3'
GCAGAGCTCTCTGGCTAACTAGAGAACCCACTGCTTACTGGCTTATCGAAATTAATACGACTCACTATAG
GGAGACCCAAGCTGGCTAGCGTTTAAACTTAAGCTTGGTACCGAGCTCGGATCTATGAAAGCAGGCTGTA
GCATCGTGGAAAAGCCAGAAGGAGGTGGAGGGTATCAGTTTCCGGATTGGGCCTACAAAGCCGAGTCGTC
GCCGGGCTCCCGGCAGATCCAGCTGTGGCACTTCATCCTGGAACTGCTGCAGAAGGAAGAGTTCCGCCAT
GTCATCGCCTGGCAGCAGGGAGAGTACGGGGAGTTTGTCATCAAGGATCCAGATGAAGTGGCTCGCCTCT
GGGGCCGCAGGAAGTGCAAACCACAGATGAACTATGACAAGCTGAGCCGGGCCCTCAGATACTATTACAA
CAAGAGGATCCTTCATAAAACAAAAGGGAAAAGGTTTACTTACAAGTTTAACTTCAACAAGCTCGTGATG
CCCAACTACCCGTTCATCAACATTCGCTCGAGTGGTGTGGTTCCTCAGAGTGCGCCACCAGTGCCAACAG
CCTCCTCCCGGTTCCATTTCCCACCTCTAGACAGCCATTCTCCTACTGGCGATGTGCAACCGGGTCGCTT
CTCTGCCAGCTCACTGAGTGCTTCTGGCCCTGAGTCAGGGGTTACCACTGACAGGAAGGTCGAGCCTTCG
GACCTGGAAGATGGCTCGGCCTCTGACTGGCACCGGGGCATGGACTTCATGCCCTCCCGAAATGCTCTGG
GCGGAGGAGCAGTCGGCCACCAGAAACGCAAGCCTGACATACTGCTTC
